>Addgene plasmid #213915 | pAAV_BiLAMP5e3_ChR2_mCherry | addgene full sequence | sequence record 421865 | Addgene NGS Result
CCTGCAGGCAGCTGCGCGCTCGCTCGCTCACTGAGGCCGCCCGGGCGTCGGGCGACCTTTGGTCGCCCGG
CCTCAGTGAGCGAGCGAGCGCGCAGAGAGGGAGTGGCCAACTCCATCACTAGGGGTTCCTGCGGCCGCAC
GCGTATCGATAAAGGATCTTGGCCCTGTACGCCTAAGCATCCCTTCGGTTTGGTAGCAATGGATGATTGT
ATGCACCATTCTGGTTCACATGAGTTTTCTTTCTTTCTTTTGACAGCATCTGATTATATTAGTGTGTATT
CATCAGGAACAAAATGGTTCCATCATTATTCAAGTGACTTGGATTCAGAATCACTAGACCTATCGAATAT
GCAGATGCAAAGGAAAGTTGGTCTATTCAGCCTATCCCGCAACAAGCCAAGAAAACCCTGGCACCAATCA
GGAACAACAAAAATGGAAGAAAGTATGTGCTTAATAATCGGTATCATTCTCTGAAGTAAATAAAAGTGCT
CAGATTAGTGGCAAAGCTCATTGGTTCTTTTAATATCAATTGTAATGCCATGAATTTTTCCCTTAGCTAC
TGTTTCTTATTGAAATGAACTGAAATAACTCTAAAAGAAACATCTATTATATGACTGCAAATGTTGGAGC
AGATATAAATCTGAATAGGCTTATGAGTAGAGTTTCTATCTTTGCCACTGGCTTTTAATTATTTTCCTAA
ATCACATATAACTTTGATGAAAGTGAATATTGCTATTTTCTGTCAGCCATGGTTGAATGACATCAACACA
GGAGCCATTATCGATGTTTAAACTTCCTGCAGCCCGGGCTGGGCATAAAAGTCAGGGCAGAGCCATCTAT
TGCTTACATTTGCTTCTAGCCTGCAAGTCGAGGAGCGCAGCCTTCCAGAAGCAGAGCGCGGCGCCTTAAG
CTGCAGAAGTTGGTCGTGAGGCACTGGGCACGTAAGTATCAAGGTTACAAGACAGGTTTAAGGAGACCAA
TAGAAACTGGGCTTGTCGAGACAGAGAAGACTCTTGCGTTTCTGATAGGCACCTATTGGTCTTACTGACA
TCCACTTTGCCTTTCTCTCCACAGCGAGCTCGCTAGCGCGATCGCGCCACCATGGACTATGGCGGCGCTT
TGTCTGCCGTCGGACGCGAACTTTTGTTCGTTACTAATCCTGTGGTGGTGAACGGGTCCGTCCTGGTCCC
TGAGGATCAATGTTACTGTGCCGGATGGATTGAATCTCGCGGCACGAACGGCGCTCAGACCGCGTCAAAT
GTCCTGCAGTGGCTTGCAGCAGGATTCAGCATTTTGCTGCTGATGTTCTATGCCTACCAAACCTGGAAAT
CTACATGCGGCTGGGAGGAGATCTATGTGTGCGCCATTGAAATGGTTAAGGTGATTCTCGAGTTCTTTTT
TGAGTTTAAGAATCCCTCTATGCTCTACCTTGCCACAGGACACCGGGTGCAGTGGCTGCGCTATGCAGAG
TGGCTGCTCACTTGTCCTGTCATCCTTATCCGCCTGAGCAACCTCACCGGCCTGAGCAACGACTACAGCA
GGAGAACCATGGGACTCCTTGTCTCAGACATCGGGACTATCGTGTGGGGGGCTACCAGCGCCATGGCAAC
CGGCTATGTTAAAGTCATCTTCTTTTGTCTTGGATTGTGCTATGGCGCGAACACATTTTTTCACGCCGCC
AAAGCATATATCGAGGGTTATCATACTGTGCCAAAGGGTCGGTGCCGCCAGGTCGTGACCGGCATGGCAT
GGCTGTTTTTCGTGAGCTGGGGTATGTTCCCAATTCTCTTCATTTTGGGGCCCGAAGGTTTTGGCGTCCT
GAGCGTCTATGGCTCCACCGTAGGTCACACGATTATTGATCTGATGAGTAAAAATTGTTGGGGGTTGTTG
GGACACTACCTGCGCGTCCTGATCCACGAGCACATATTGATTCACGGAGATATCCGCAAAACCACCAAAC
TGAACATCGGCGGAACGGAGATCGAGGTCGAGACTCTCGTCGAAGACGAAGCCGAGGCCGGAGCCGTGCC
AGCGGCCGCCGTGAGCAAGGGCGAGGAGGATAACATGGCCATCATCAAGGAGTTCATGCGCTTCAAGGTG
CACATGGAGGGCTCCGTGAACGGCCACGAGTTCGAGATCGAGGGCGAGGGCGAGGGCCGCCCCTACGAGG
GCACCCAGACCGCCAAGCTGAAGGTGACCAAGGGTGGCCCCCTGCCCTTCGCCTGGGACATCCTGTCCCC
TCAGTTCATGTACGGCTCCAAGGCCTACGTGAAGCACCCCGCCGACATCCCCGACTACTTGAAGCTGTCC
TTCCCCGAGGGCTTCAAGTGGGAGCGCGTGATGAACTTCGAGGACGGCGGCGTGGTGACCGTGACCCAGG
ACTCCTCCCTGCAGGACGGCGAGTTCATCTACAAGGTGAAGCTGCGCGGCACCAACTTCCCCTCCGACGG
CCCCGTAATGCAGAAGAAGACCATGGGCTGGGAGGCCTCCTCCGAGCGGATGTACCCCGAGGACGGCGCC
CTGAAGGGCGAGATCAAGCAGAGGCTGAAGCTGAAGGACGGCGGCCACTACGACGCTGAGGTCAAGACCA
CCTACAAGGCCAAGAAGCCCGTGCAGCTGCCCGGCGCCTACAACGTCAACATCAAGTTGGACATCACCTC
CCACAACGAGGACTACACCATCGTGGAACAGTACGAACGCGCCGAGGGCCGCCACTCCACCGGCGGCATG
GACGAGCTGTACAAGTAAGGCGCGCCCCACCCCTGCAGGGAATTCGATATCAAGCTTATCGATAATCAAC
CTCTGGATTACAAAATTTGTGAAAGATTGACTGGTATTCTTAACTATGTTGCTCCTTTTACGCTATGTGG
ATACGCTGCTTTAATGCCTTTGTATCATGCTATTGCTTCCCGTATGGCTTTCATTTTCTCCTCCTTGTAT
AAATCCTGGTTGCTGTCTCTTTATGAGGAGTTGTGGCCCGTTGTCAGGCAACGTGGCGTGGTGTGCACTG
TGTTTGCTGACGCAACCCCCACTGGTTGGGGCATTGCCACCACCTGTCAGCTCCTTTCCGGGACTTTCGC
TTTCCCCCTCCCTATTGCCACGGCGGAACTCATCGCCGCCTGCCTTGCCCGCTGCTGGACAGGGGCTCGG
CTGTTGGGCACTGACAATTCCGTGGTGTTGTCGGGGAAATCATCGTCCTTTCCTTGGCTGCTCGCCTATG
TTGCCACCTGGATTCTGCGCGGGACGTCCTTCTGCTACGTCCCTTCGGCCCTCAATCCAGCGGACCTTCC
TTCCCGCGGCCTGCTGCCGGCTCTGCGGCCTCTTCCGCGTCTTCGCCTTCGCCCTCAGACGAGTCGGATC
TCCCTTTGGGCCGCCTCCCCGCATCGATACCGAGCGCTGCTCGAGAGATCTGTGATAGCGGCCATCAAGC
TGGCCGCGACTCTAGATCATAATCAGCCATACCACATTTGTAGAGGTTTTACTTGCTTTAAAAAACCTCC
CACACCTCCCCCTGAACCTGAAACATAAAATGAATGCAATTGTTGTTGTTAACTTGTTTATTGCAGCTTA
TAATGGTTACAAATAAAGCAATAGCATCACAAATTTCACAAATAAAGCATTTTTTTCACTGCATTCTAGT
TGTGGTTTGTCCAAACTCATCAATGTATCAGCTTATCGATACCGCATGCACGTGCGGACCGAGCGGCCGC
AGGAACCCCTAGTGATGGAGTTGGCCACTCCCTCTCTGCGCGCTCGCTCGCTCACTGAGGCCGGGCGACC
AAAGGTCGCCCGACGCCCGGGCTTTGCCCGGGCGGCCTCAGTGAGCGAGCGAGCGCGCAGCTGCCTGCAG
GGGCGCCTGATGCGGTATTTTCTCCTTACGCATCTGTGCGGTATTTCACACCGCATA
[95 nt withheld, positions 3908-4002]
T
[46 nt withheld, positions 4004-4049]
C
[141 nt withheld, positions 4051-4191]
CCTTTGACGTTGGAGTCCACGTTCTTT
[37 nt withheld, positions 4219-4255]
ACTCTATCTCGGGCTATTCTTTTGATTTATAAGGGATTTTGCCGATTTCGGTCTATTGGTTAAAAAATGA
GCTGATTTAACAAAAATTTAACGCGAATTTTAACAAAATATTAACGTTTACAATTTTATGGTGCACTCTC
AGTACAATCTGCTCTGATGCCGCATAGTTAAGCCAGCCCCGACACCCGCCAACACCCGCTGACGCGCCCT
GACGGGCTTGTCTGCTCCCGGCATCCGCTTACAGACAAGCTGTGACCGTCTCCGGGAGCTGCATGTGTCA
GAGGTTTTCACCGTCATCACCGAAACGCGCGAGACGAAAGGGCCTCGTGATACGCCTATTTTTATAGGTT
AATGTCATGATAATAATGGTTTCTTAGACGTCAGGTGGCACTTTTCGGGGAAATGTGCGCGGAACCCCTA
TTTGTTTATTTTTCTAAATACATTCAAATATGTATCCGCTCATGAGACAATAACCCTGATAAATGCTTCA
ATAATATTGAAAAAGGAAGAGTATGAGTATTCAACATTTCCGTGTCGCCCTTATTCCCTTTTTTGCGGCA
TTTTGCCTTCCTGTTTTTGCTCACCCAGAAACGCTGGTGAAAGTAAAAGATGCTGAAGATCAGTTGGGTG
CACGAGTGGGTTACATCGAACTGGATCTCAACAGCGGTAAGATCCTTGAGAGTTTTCGCCCCGAAGAACG
TTTTCCAATGATGAGCACTTTTAAAGTTCTGCTATGTGGCGCGGTATTATCCCGTATTGACGCCGGGCAA
GAGCAACTCGGTCGCCGCATACACTATTCTCAGAATGACTTGGTTGAGTACTCACCAGTCACAGAAAAGC
ATCTTACGGATGGCATGACAGTAAGAGAATTATGCAGTGCTGCCATAACCATGAGTGATAACACTGCGGC
CAACTTACTTCTGACAACGATCGGAGGACCGAAGGAGCTAACCGCTTTTTTGCACAACATGGGGGATCAT
GTAACTCGCCTTGATCGTTGGGAACCGGAGCTGAATGAAGCCATACCAAACGACGAGCGTGACACCACGA
TGCCTGTAGCAATGGCAACAACGTTGCGCAAACTATTAACTGGCGAACTACTTACTCTAGCTTCCCGGCA
ACAATTAATAGACTGGATGGAGGCGGATAAAGTTGCAGGACCACTTCTGCGCTCGGCCCTTCCGGCTGGC
TGGTTTATTGCTGATAAATCTGGAGCCGGTGAGCGTGGGTCTCGCGGTATCATTGCAGCACTGGGGCCAG
ATGGTAAGCCCTCCCGTATCGTAGTTATCTACACGACGGGGAGTCAGGCAACTATGGATGAACGAAATAG
ACAGATCGCTGAGATAGGTGCCTCACTGATTAAGCATTGGTAACTGTCAGACCAAGTTTACTCATATATA
CTTTAGATTGATTTAAAACTTCATTTTTAATTTAAAAGGATCTAGGTGAAGATCCTTTTTGATAATCTCA
TGACCAAAATCCCTTAACGTGAGTTTTCGTTCCACTGAGCGTCAGACCCCGTAGAAAAGATCAAAGGATC
TTCTTGAGATCCTTTTTTTCTGCGCGTAATCTGCTGCTTGCAAACAAAAAAACCACCGCTACCAGCGGTG
GTTTGTTTGCCGGATCAAGAGCTACCAACTCTTTTTCCGAAGGTAACTGGCTTCAGCAGAGCGCAGATAC
CAAATACTGTTCTTCTAGTGTAGCCGTAGTTAGGCCACCACTTCAAGAACTCTGTAGCACCGCCTACATA
CCTCGCTCTGCTAATCCTGTTACCAGTGGCTGCTGCCAGTGGCGATAAGTCGTGTCTTACCGGGTTGGAC
TCAAGACGATAGTTACCGGATAAGGCGCAGCGGTCGGGCTGAACGGGGGGTTCGTGCACACAGCCCAGCT
TGGAGCGAACGACCTACACCGAACTGAGATACCTACAGCGTGAGCTATGAGAAAGCGCCACGCTTCCCGA
AGGGAGAAAGGCGGACAGGTATCCGGTAAGCGGCAGGGTCGGAACAGGAGAGCGCACGAGGGAGCTTCCA
GGGGGAAACGCCTGGTATCTTTATAGTCCTGTCGGGTTTCGCCACCTCTGACTTGAGCGTCGATTTTTGT
GATGCTCGTCAGGGGGGCGGAGCCTATGGAAAAACGCCAGCAACGCGGCCTTTTTACGGTTCCTGGCCTT
TTGCTGGCCTTTTGCTCACATGT
Features (pLannotate 1.2.2; 17 found; start..end, strand, type, name):
     12..39      +  repeat_region  AAV2 ITR (fragment): inverted terminal repeat of adeno-associated virus serotype 2 inverted
     68..95      +  repeat_region  AAV2 ITR (fragment): inverted terminal repeat of adeno-associated virus serotype 2 inverted
    942..1074    +  intron         chimeric intron: chimera between introns from human β-globin and immunoglobulin heavy chain genes
   1102..2028    +  CDS            ChR2(H134R): H134R mutant of an N-terminal fragment of channelrhodopsin-2 from the alga Chlamydomonas reinhardtii (Nagel et al., 2005) blue light-activated cation channel
   2041..2747    +  CDS            mCherry (fragment): monomeric derivative of DsRed fluorescent protein (Shaner et al., 2004) mammalian codon-optimized
   2769..2794    +  misc_feature   MCS (fragment): pBluescript multiple cloning site
   2794..3382    +  misc_feature   WPRE: woodchuck hepatitis virus posttranscriptional regulatory element
   3445..3528    +  CDS            large T antigen (fragment): large T antigen from SV40 (simian virus 40)
   3551..3632    +  polyA_signal   SV40 poly(A) signal: SV40 polyadenylation signal
   3711..3851    +  repeat_region  AAV2 ITR: inverted terminal repeat of adeno-associated virus serotype 2 inverted
   3856..3907    -  misc_feature   bom (fragment): basis of mobility region from pBR322
   3926..4381    +  rep_origin     f1 ori (sequence partly withheld): f1 bacteriophage origin of replication; arrow indicates direction of (+) strand synthesis
   4382..4431    -  misc_feature   bom (fragment): basis of mobility region from pBR322
   4533..4568    -  CDS            rop (fragment): Rop protein, which maintains plasmids at low copy number; rop
   4663..4767    +  promoter       AmpR promoter: bla
   4768..5628    +  CDS            AmpR: β-lactamase; bla; confers resistance to ampicillin, carbenicillin, and related antibiotics
   5799..6387    +  rep_origin     ori: high-copy-number ColE1/pMB1/pBR322/pUC origin of replication
