[The description below was written by a language model from this plasmid's Addgene catalogue record and pLannotate feature annotations shown in this document.]
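Description:
pAAV_BiLAMP5e3_ChR2_mCherry is a 6,448 bp AAV transfer plasmid built on the pAAV-S5E2-dTom-nlsdTom backbone and designed to deliver an optogenetic actuator to Lamp5-expressing interneurons. It is propagated in bacteria as a high-copy plasmid through a ColE1/pUC-type origin and selected with ampicillin via the bla (AmpR) gene. An f1 phage origin and short remnants of pBR322 bom and rop sequences are also present in the backbone. The expression cassette is flanked by AAV2 inverted terminal repeats, which direct replication and packaging of the intervening DNA into AAV capsids. The annotation detects one complete ITR downstream of the cassette and only short ITR fragments at the upstream end, which is common for these structured repeats in sequencing-based records.

Expression is driven by the BiLAMP5e3 enhancer (alias WDL0003), a Lamp5 interneuron-targeting regulatory element. The feature table does not annotate the enhancer or any associated minimal promoter, but an unannotated stretch between the upstream ITR fragments and a chimeric β-globin/immunoglobulin intron presumably holds them. The intron precedes the coding sequence for ChR2(H134R), a blue light-gated cation channel variant from Chlamydomonas reinhardtii, followed by mCherry; the record describes the product as mCherry-tagged channelrhodopsin-2, so expressing cells can be identified by red fluorescence. A WPRE downstream enhances transcript stability and expression, and an SV40 polyadenylation signal terminates the transcript.

The construct belongs to an enhancer-AAV toolbox for targeting and manipulating distinct interneuron subtypes. It allows light-driven activation of Lamp5 interneurons without relying on transgenic recombinase lines. The repository also lists viral preparations in AAV1 and PHP.eB capsids.
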