Addgene plasmid #213915: pAAV_BiLAMP5e3_ChR2_mCherry
Purpose: AAV construct expressing mCherry-tagged channelrhodopsin-2 driven by Lamp5 interneuron-targeting enhancer. Alias: pAAV_WDL0003_ChR2_mCherry
Depositing lab: Gordon Fishell. Depositing organization: Broad Institute. Publication: An enhancer-AAV toolbox to target and manipulate distinct interneuron subtypes. Furlanis E, Dai M, Leyva Garcia B, Tran T, Vergara J, Pereira A, Gorissen BL, Wills S, Vlachos A, Hairston A, Dwivedi D, Du S, McMahon J, Huang S, Morabito A, Vazquez A, Kim S, Lee AT, Chang EF, Razzaq T, Qazi A, Vargish G, Yuan X, Caccavano A, Hunt S, Chittajallu R, McLean N, Hewitt L, Paranzino E, Rice H, Cummins AC, Plotnikova A, Mohanty A, Tangen AC, Shin JH, Azadi R, Eldridge MAG, Alvarez VA, Averbeck BB, Alyahyay M, Vallejo TR, Soheib M, Vattino LG, MacGregor CP, Chatain CP, Banks E, Olah VJ, Naskar S, Hill S, Liebergall S, Badiani R, Hyde L, Hanley E, Xu Q, Allaway KC, Goldberg EM, Rowan MJM, Nowakowski TJ, Lee S, Favuzzi E, Kaeser PS, Sjulson L, Batista-Brito R, Takesian AE, Ibrahim LA, Iqbal A, Pelkey KA, McBain CJ, Dimidschstein J, Fishell G, Wang Y. Neuron. 2025 May 21;113(10):1525-1547.e15. doi: 10.1016/j.neuron.2025.05.002. PubMed 40403705.
Backbone
  Vector backbone: pAAV-S5E2-dTom-nlsdTom
  Total vector size (bp): 6448
  Vector type: AAV
Growth in bacteria
  Bacterial resistance: Ampicillin, 100 μg/mL
  Growth temperature: 37°C
  Growth strain: NEB Stable
  Copy number: High Copy
Gene/Insert
  Gene/Insert name: Channelrhodopsin 2-mCherry
  Species: Synthetic
  Insert size (bp): 1647
Terms and licenses: Academic/Nonprofit Terms; Industry Terms: Not Available to Industry
Depositor comments: Please visit https://doi.org/10.1101/2024.07.17.603924 for bioRxiv preprint.
How to cite: pAAV_BiLAMP5e3_ChR2_mCherry was a gift from Gordon Fishell (Addgene plasmid # 213915 ; http://n2t.net/addgene:213915 ; RRID:Addgene_213915) For viral preps, please replace (Addgene plasmid # 213915) in the above sentence with: (Addgene viral prep # 213915-AAV1) or (Addgene viral prep # 213915-PHPeB)
